Addgene plasmid #61509: Mito-ABKAR
Purpose: Expression of AMPK biosensor targeted to the mitochondria
Depositing lab: Takanari Inoue & Jin Zhang. Depositing organization: Johns Hopkins University and School of Medicine. Publication: Compartmentalized AMPK signaling illuminated by genetically encoded molecular sensors and actuators. Miyamoto T, Rho E, Sample V, Akano H, Magari M, Ueno T, Gorshkov K, Chen M, Tokumitsu H, Zhang J, Inoue T. Cell Rep. 2015 Apr 28;11(4):657-70. doi: 10.1016/j.celrep.2015.03.057. Epub 2015 Apr 16. PubMed 25892241.
Backbone
  Vector backbone: pcDNA3
  Backbone manufacturer: Invitrogen
  Vector type: Mammalian Expression
Growth in bacteria
  Bacterial resistance: Ampicillin, 100 μg/mL
  Growth temperature: 37°C
  Growth strain: DH5alpha
  Copy number: Unknown
Gene/Insert
  Gene/Insert name: AMPK Biosensor
  Promoter: CMV
  Tag / fusion protein: Mitochondrial targeting signal (DAKAP1-30) (N terminal on insert)
  Cloning method: Unknown
  Sequencing primers: 5′ CMV Forward; 3′ BGH-rev
Terms and licenses: Academic/Nonprofit Terms; Industry Terms: Not Available to Industry
Depositor comments: Mitochondrial targeting signal (DAKAP1-30): ATGGCAATCCAGTTGCGTTCGCTCTTCCCCTTGGCGTTGCCCGGAATGCTGGCCCTCCTTGGCTGGTGGTGGTTTTTCTCTCGTAAAAAA
How to cite: Mito-ABKAR was a gift from Takanari Inoue & Jin Zhang (Addgene plasmid # 61509 ; http://n2t.net/addgene:61509 ; RRID:Addgene_61509)
