[The description below was written by a language model from this plasmid's Addgene catalogue record.]
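Description:
Mito-ABKAR is a mammalian expression plasmid built on the pcDNA3 backbone that encodes a genetically encoded biosensor for AMP-activated protein kinase (AMPK) activity, directed to the mitochondria. It is propagated in E. coli under ampicillin selection; the copy number is recorded as unknown. No feature table accompanies the record, so other backbone elements are not itemised. However, pcDNA3 vectors generally carry a bacterial origin of replication, a bovine growth hormone polyadenylation signal downstream of the cloning site (consistent with the BGH reverse sequencing primer listed), and a neomycin resistance cassette for selection in mammalian cells.

The sensor open reading frame is driven by the CMV immediate-early promoter, which gives strong constitutive expression in most transfected mammalian cell lines. At the N terminus of the insert is a mitochondrial targeting signal taken from the first 30 residues of DAKAP1, an A-kinase anchoring protein whose leader sequence tethers fusion partners to the mitochondria. This restricts the reporter to that compartment, so its readout reflects local rather than whole-cell kinase activity. The record does not describe the internal architecture of the sensor, such as its fluorescent proteins, substrate motif or phospho-binding domain, nor the species of origin of its components or the cloning method.

The plasmid is intended for live-cell imaging of AMPK signalling at the mitochondria. It comes from work on compartmentalised AMPK signalling using molecular sensors and actuators, in which activity at particular subcellular sites is examined.
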