>Addgene plasmid #61509 | Mito-ABKAR | depositor partial sequence | sequence record 100225 | Author's partial sequence
NNNNNNNNNNNNNNNNNNNCNGAGCTCTCTGGCTNACTAGAGAACCCACTGCTTACTGGCTTATCGAAAT
TAATACGACTCACTATAGGGAGACCCAAGCTTGCCACCATGGCAATCCAGTTGCGTTCGCTCTTCCCCTT
GGCGTTGCCCGGAATGCTGGCCCTCCTTGGCTGGTGGTGGTTTTTCTCTCGTAAAAAAGCGGATCCCATG
GTGAGCAAGGGCGAGGAGCTGTTCACCGGGGTGGTGCCCATCCTGGTCGAGCTGGACGGCGACGTAAACG
GCCACAAGTTCAGCGTGTCCGGCGAGGGCGAGGGCGATGCCACCTACGGCAAGCTGACCCTGAAGTTCAT
CTGCACCACCGGCAAGCTGCCCGTGCCCTGGCCCACCCTCGTGACCACCCTGAGCTGGGGCGTGCAGTGC
TTCGCCCGCTACCCCGACCACATGAAGCAGCACGACTTCTTCAAGTCCGCCATGCCCGAAGGCTACGTCC
AGGAGCGCACCATCTTCTTCAAGGACGACGGCAACTACAAGACCCGCGCCGAGGTGAAGTTCGAGGGCGA
CACCCTGGTGAACCGCATCGAGCTGAAGGGCATCGACTTCAAGGAGGACGGCAACATCCTGGGGCACAAG
CTGGAGTACAACGCCATCCACGGCAACGTCTATATCACCGCCGACAAGCAGAAGAACGGCATCAAGGCCA
ACTTCGGCCTCAACTGCAACATCGAGGACGGCAGCGTGCAGCTCGCCGACCACTACCAGCAGAACACCCC
CATCGGCGACGGCCCCGTGCTGCTGCCCGACAACCACTACCTGAGCACCCAGTCCAAGCTGAGCAAAGAC
CCCAACGAGAAGCGCGATCACATGGTCCTGCTGGAGTTCGTGACCGCCGCCGGGATCACTCTCGGCATGG
ACGAGCTGTACAAGCGCATGCATAAGTTTTCTCAAGAACAGATCGGCGAAAACATTGTGTGCAGGGTCAT
TTGTACCACGGGTCAAATTCCCATCCGAGATTTGTCAGCTGATATTTCACAAGTGCTTAAGGAAAAACGA
TCCATAAAGAAAGTTTGGACATTTGGTAGAAACCCAGCCTGTGACTATCATTTAGGAAACATTTCAAGAC
TGTCAAATAAGCATTTCCAAATACTACTAGGAGAAGACGGTAACCTTTTATTGAATGACATTTCCACTAA
TGGGACCTGGTTAAATGGGCAAAAAGTCGAGAAGAACAGCAATCAGTTACTGTCTCAAGGTGATGAAATA
ACCGTTGGTGTAGGCGTGGAATCAGATATTTTATCTCTGGTCATTTTCATAAACGACAAATTTAAGCAGT
GCCTCGAGCAGAACAAAGTTGATCGCTCTGCAGGTAAGCCAGGCAGCGGCGAGGGCAGCACCAAGATGCG
TCGTGTCGCCACCCTGGTGGACCTCGGCACCGGCGGCAGCGAGCTCATGGGCGGCGTGCAGCTCGCCGAC
CACTACCAGCAGAACACCCCCATCGGCGACGGCCCCGTGCTGCTGCCCGACAACCACTACCTGAGCTACC
AGTCCAAGCTGAGCAAAGACCCCAACGAGAAGCGCGATCACATGGTCCTGCTGGAGTTCGTGACCGCCGC
CGGGATCACTCTCGGCATGGACGAGCTGTACAAGGGAGGTACCGGTGGATCTATGGTGAGCAAGGGCGAG
GAGCTGTTCACCGGGGTGGTGCCCATCCTGGTCGAGCTGGACGGCGACGTAAACGGCCACAAGTTCAGCG
TGTCCGGCGAGGGCGAGGGCGATGCCACCTACGGCAAGCTGACCCTGAAGCTGATCTGCACCACCGGCAA
GCTGCCCGTGCCCTGGCCCACCCTCGTGACCACCCTGGGCTACGGCCTTCAGTGCTTCGCCCGCTACCCC
GACCACATGAAGCAGCACGACTTCTTCAAGTCCGCCATGCCCGAAGGCTACGTCCAGGAGCGCACCATCT
TCTTCAAGGACGACGGCAACTACAAGACCCGCGCCGAGGTGAAGTTCGAGGGCGACACCCTGGTGAACCG
CATCGAGCTGAAGGGCATCGACTTCAAGGAGGACGGCAACATCCTGGGGCACAAGCTGGAGTACAACTAC
AACAGCCACAACGTCTATATCACCGCCGACAAGCAGAAGAACGGCATCAAGGCCAACTTCAAGATCCGCC
ACAACATCGAGTAAGAATTC
