>Addgene plasmid #61509 | Mito-ABKAR | addgene partial sequence | sequence record 101040 | CMV-F 5'-CGCAAATGGGCGGTAGGCGTG-3'
CTAGAGAACCCACTGCTTACTGGCTTATCGAAATTAATACGACTCACTATAGGGAGACCCAAGCTTGCCA
CCATGGCAATCCAGTTGCGTTCGCTCTTCCCCTTGGCGTTGCCCGGAATGCTGGCCCTCCTTGGCTGGTG
GTGGTTTTTCTCTCGTAAAAAAGCGGATCCCATGGTGAGCAAGGGCGAGGAGCTGTTCACCGGGGTGGTG
CCCATCCTGGTCGAGCTGGACGGCGACGTAAACGGCCACAAGTTCAGCGTGTCCGGCGAGGGCGAGGGCG
ATGCCACCTACGGCAAGCTGACCCTGAAGTTCATCTGCACCACCGGCAAGCTGCCCGTGCCCTGGCCCAC
CCTCGTGACCACCCTGAGCTGGGGCGTGCAGTGCTTCGCCCGCTACCCCGACCACATGAAGCAGCACGAC
TTCTTCAAGTCCGCCATGCCCGAAGGCTACGTCCAGGAGCGCACCATCTTCTTCAAGGACGACGGCAACT
ACAAGACCCGCGCCGAGGTGAAGTTCGAGGGCGACACCCTGGTGAACCGCATCGAGCTGAAGGGCATCGA
CTTCAAGGAGGACGGCAACATCCTGGGGCACAAGCTGGAGTACAACGCCATCCACGGCAACGTCTATATC
ACCGCCGACAAGCAGAAGAACGGCATCAAGGCCAACTTCGGCCTCAACTGCAACATCGAGGACGGCAGCG
TGCAGCTCGCCGACCACTACCAGCAGAACACCCCCATCGGCGACGGCCCCGTGCTGCTGCCCGACAACCA
CTACCTGAGCACCCAGTCCAAGCT
