>Addgene plasmid #61509 | Mito-ABKAR | addgene partial sequence | sequence record 101041 | BGH-rev 5'-TAGAAGGCACAGTCGAGG-3'
CGCCACCCTGGTGGACCTCGGCACCGGCGGCAGCGAGCTCATGGGCGGCGTGCAGCTCGCCGACCACTAC
CAGCAGAACACCCCCATCGGCGACGGCCCCGTGCTGCTGCCCGACAACCACTACCTGAGCTACCAGTCCA
AGCTGAGCAAAGACCCCAACGAGAAGCGCGATCACATGGTCCTGCTGGAGTTCGTGACCGCCGCCGGGAT
CACTCTCGGCATGGACGAGCTGTACAAGGGAGGTACCGGTGGATCTATGGTGAGCAAGGGCGAGGAGCTG
TTCACCGGGGTGGTGCCCATCCTGGTCGAGCTGGACGGCGACGTAAACGGCCACAAGTTCAGCGTGTCCG
GCGAGGGCGAGGGCGATGCCACCTACGGCAAGCTGACCCTGAAGCTGATCTGCACCACCGGCAAGCTGCC
CGTGCCCTGGCCCACCCTCGTGACCACCCTGGGCTACGGCCTTCAGTGCTTCGCCCGCTACCCCGACCAC
ATGAAGCAGCACGACTTCTTCAAGTCCGCCATGCCCGAAGGCTACGTCCAGGAGCGCACCATCTTCTTCA
AGGACGACGGCAACTACAAGACCCGCGCCGAGGTGAAGTTCGAGGGCGACACCCTGGTGAACCGCATCGA
GCTGAAGGGCATCGACTTCAAGGAGGACGGCAACATCCTGGGGCACAAGCTGGAGTACAACTACAACAGC
CACAACGTCTATATCACCGCCGACAAGCAGAAGAACGGCATCAAGGCCAACTTCAAGATCCGCCACAACA
TCGAGTAAGAATTCTGCAGATATCCATCACACTGGCGGCCGCTCGAGCATGCATCTAGAG
