>Addgene plasmid #61509 | Mito-ABKAR | addgene partial sequence | sequence record 101761 | YPL153C-F 5'-GGTAGAAACCCAGCCTGTGA-3'
GCATTTCCAAATACTACTAGGAGAAGACGGTAACCTTTTATTGAATGACATTTCCACTAATGGGACCTGG
TTAAATGGGCAAAAAGTCGAGAAGAACAGCAATCAGTTACTGTCTCAAGGTGATGAAATAACCGTTGGTG
TAGGCGTGGAATCAGATATTTTATCTCTGGTCATTTTCATAAACGACAAATTTAAGCAGTGCCTCGAGCA
GAACAAAGTTGATCGCTCTGCAGGTAAGCCAGGCAGCGGCGAGGGCAGCACCAAGATGCGTCGTGTCGCC
ACCCTGGTGGACCTCGGCACCGGCGGCAGCGAGCTCATGGGCGGCGTGCAGCTCGCCGACCACTACCAGC
AGAACACCCCCATCGGCGACGGCCCCGTGCTGCTGCCCGACAACCACTACCTGAGCTACCAGTCCAAGCT
GAGCAAAGACCCCAACGAGAAGCGCGATCACATGGTCCTGCTGGAGTTCGTGACCGCCGCCGGGATCACT
CTCGGCATGGACGAGCTGTACAAGGGAGGTACCGGTGGATCTATGGTGAGCAAGGGCGAGGAGCTGTTCA
CCGGGGTGGTGCCCATCCTGGTCGAGCTGGACGGCGACGTAAACGGCCACAAGTTCAGCGTGTCCGGCGA
GGGCGAGGGCGATGCCACCTACGGCAAGCTGACCCTGAAGCTGATCTGCACCACCGGCAAGCTGCCCGTG
CCCTGGCCCACCCTCGTGACCACCCTGGGCTACGGCCTTCAGTGCTTCGCCCGCTACCCCGACCACATGA
AGCAGCACGACTTCTTCAAGTCCGCCATGCCCGAAGGCTACGTCCAGGAGCGCACCATCTTCTTCAAGGA
CGACGGCAACTACAAGA
